>Addgene plasmid #13549 | pRSET FLIPE intramol-1u | depositor full sequence | sequence record 7675 | Author sequence
GATCTCGATCCCGCGAAATTAATACGACTCACTATAGGGAGACCACAACGGTTTCCCTCTAGAAATAATT
TTGTTTAACTTTAAGAAGGAGATATACATATGCGGGGTTCTCATCATCATCATCATCATGGTATGGCTAG
CATGACTGGTGGACAGCAAATGGGTCGGGATCTGTACGACGATGACGATAAGGATCCACTCGAGGCAGGC
AGCACGCTGGACAAAATCGCCAAAAACGGTGTGATTGTCGTCGGTCACCGTGAATCTTCAGTGCCTTTCT
CTTATTACGACGTTGCTGGTATGGTGAGCAAGGGCGAGGAGCTGTTCACCGGGGTGGTGCCCATCCTGGT
CGAGCTGGACGGCGACGTAAACGGCCACAAGTTCAGCGTGTCCGGCGAGGGCGAGGGCGATGCCACCTAC
GGCAAGCTGACCCTGAAGTTCATCTGCACCACCGGCAAGCTGCCCGTGCCCTGGCCCACCCTCGTGACCA
CCCTGACCTGGGGCGTGCAGTGCTTCAGCCGCTACCCCGACCACATGAAGCAGCACGACTTCTTCAAGTC
CGCCATGCCCGAAGGCTACGTCCAGGAGCGCACCATCTTCTTCAAGGACGACGGCAACTACAAGACCCGC
GCCGAGGTGAAGTTCGAGGGCGACACCCTGGTGAACCGCATCGAGCTGAAGGGCATCGACTTCAAGGAGG
ACGGCAACATCCTGGGGCACAAGCTGGAGTACAACTACATCAGCCACAACGTCTATATCACCGCCGACAA
GCAGAAGAACGGCATCAAGGCCAACTTCAAGATCCGCCACAACATCGAGGACGGCAGCGTGCAGCTCGCC
GACCACTACCAGCAGAACACCCCCATCGGCGACGGCCCCGTGCTGCTGCCCGACAACCACTACCTGAGCA
CCCAGTCCGCCCTGAGCAAAGACCCCAACGAGAAGCGCGATCACATGGTCCTGCTGGAGTTCGTGACCGC
CGCCGGGATCACTCTCGGTAGCAACCAAAAAGTGGTGGGTTACTCGCAGGATTACTCCAACGCCATTGTT
GAAGCAGTGAAAAAGAAACTCAACAAACCGGACTTGCAGGTAAAACTGATTCCGATTACCTCACAAAACC
GTATTCCACTGCTGCAAAACGGCACTTTCGATTTTGAATGTGGTTCTACCACCAACAACGTCGAACGCCA
AAAACAGGCGGCTTTCTCTGACACTATTTTCGTGGTCGGTACGCGCCTGTTGACCAAAAAGGGTGGCGAT
ATCAAAGATTTTGCCAACCTGAAAGACAAAGCCGTAGTCGTCACTTCCGGCACTACCTCTGAAGTTTTGC
TCAACAAACTGAATGAAGAGCAAAAAATGAATATGCGCATCATCAGCGCCAAAGATCACGGTGACTCTTT
CCGCACCCTGGAAAGCGGTCGTGCCGTTGCCTTTATGATGGATGACGCTCTGCTGGCCGGTGAACGTGCG
AAAGCGAAGAAACCAGACAACTGGGAAATCGTCGGCAAGCCGCAGTCTCAGGAGGCCTACGGTTGTATGT
TGCGTAAAGATGATCCGCAGTTCAAAAAGCTGATGGATGACACCATCGCTCAGGTGCAGACCTCCGGTGA
AGCGGAAAAATGGTTTGATAAGTGGTTCAAAAATCCAATTCCGCCGAAAAACCTGAACATGAATTTCGAA
CTGTCAGACGAAATGAAAGCACTGTTCAAAGAACCGAATGACAAGGCACTGAACGGTACCGGTGGAATGG
TGAGCAAGGGCGAGGAGCTGTTCACCGGGGTGGTGCCCATCCTGGTCGAGCTGGACGGCGACGTAAACGG
CCACAAGTTCAGCGTGTCCGGCGAGGGCGAGGGCGATGCCACCTACGGCAAGCTGACCCTGAAGCTGATC
TGCACCACCGGCAAGCTGCCCGTGCCCTGGCCCACCCTCGTGACCACCCTGGGCTACGGCCTGCAGTGCT
TCGCCCGCTACCCCGACCACATGAAGCAGCACGACTTCTTCAAGTCCGCCATGCCCGAAGGCTACGTCCA
GGAGCGCACCATCTTCTTCAAGGACGACGGCAACTACAAGACCCGCGCCGAGGTGAAGTTCGAGGGCGAC
ACCCTGGTGAACCGCATCGAGCTGAAGGGCATCGACTTCAAGGAGGACGGCAACATCCTGGGGCACAAGC
TGGAGTACAACTACAACAGCCACAACGTCTATATCACCGCCGACAAGCAGAAGAACGGCATCAAGGCCAA
CTTCAAGATCCGCCACAACATCGAGGACGGCGGCGTGCAGCTCGCCGACCACTACCAGCAGAACACCCCC
ATCGGCGACGGCCCCGTGCTGCTGCCCGACAACCACTACCTGAGCTACCAGTCCGCCCTGAGCAAAGACC
CCAACGAGAAGCGCGATCACATGGTCCTGCTGGAGTTCGTGACCGCCGCCGGGATCACTCTCGGCATGGA
CGAGCTGTACAAGTAAAAGCTTGATCCGGCTGCTAACAAAGCCCGAAAGGAAGCTGAGTTGGCTGCTGCC
ACCGCTGAGCAATAACTAGCATAACCCCTTGGGGCCTCTAAACGGGTCTTGAGGGGTTTTTTGCTGAAAG
GAGGAACTATATCCGGATCTGGCGTAATAGCGAAGAGGCCCGCACCGATCGCCCTTCCCAACAGTTGCGC
AGCCTGAATGGCGAATGGG
[124 nt withheld, positions 2680-2803]
C
[91 nt withheld, positions 2805-2895]
A
[49 nt withheld, positions 2897-2945]
CCTTTGACGTTGGAGTCCACGTTCTTT
[37 nt withheld, positions 2973-3009]
ACCCTATCTCGGTCTATTCTTTTGATTTATAAGGGATTTTGCCGATTTCGGCCTATTGGTTAAAAAATGA
GCTGATTTAACAAAAATTTAACGCGAATTTTAACAAAATATTAACGCTTACAATTTAGGTGGCACTTTTC
GGGGAAATGTGCGCGGAACCCCTATTTGTTTATTTTTCTAAATACATTCAAATATGTATCCGCTCATGAG
ACAATAACCCTGATAAATGCTTCAATAATATTGAAAAAGGAAGAGTATGAGTATTCAACATTTCCGTGTC
GCCCTTATTCCCTTTTTTGCGGCATTTTGCCTTCCTGTTTTTGCTCACCCAGAAACGCTGGTGAAAGTAA
AAGATGCTGAAGATCAGTTGGGTGCACGAGTGGGTTACATCGAACTGGATCTCAACAGCGGTAAGATCCT
TGAGAGTTTTCGCCCCGAAGAACGTTTTCCAATGATGAGCACTTTTAAAGTTCTGCTATGTGGCGCGGTA
TTATCCCGTATTGACGCCGGGCAAGAGCAACTCGGTCGCCGCATACACTATTCTCAGAATGACTTGGTTG
AGTACTCACCAGTCACAGAAAAGCATCTTACGGATGGCATGACAGTAAGAGAATTATGCAGTGCTGCCAT
AACCATGAGTGATAACACTGCGGCCAACTTACTTCTGACAACGATCGGAGGACCGAAGGAGCTAACCGCT
TTTTTGCACAACATGGGGGATCATGTAACTCGCCTTGATCGTTGGGAACCGGAGCTGAATGAAGCCATAC
CAAACGACGAGCGTGACACCACGATGCCTGTAGCAATGGCAACAACGTTGCGCAAACTATTAACTGGCGA
ACTACTTACTCTAGCTTCCCGGCAACAATTAATAGACTGGATGGAGGCGGATAAAGTTGCAGGACCACTT
CTGCGCTCGGCCCTTCCGGCTGGCTGGTTTATTGCTGATAAATCTGGAGCCGGTGAGCGTGGGTCTCGCG
GTATCATTGCAGCACTGGGGCCAGATGGTAAGCCCTCCCGTATCGTAGTTATCTACACGACGGGGAGTCA
GGCAACTATGGATGAACGAAATAGACAGATCGCTGAGATAGGTGCCTCACTGATTAAGCATTGGTAACTG
TCAGACCAAGTTTACTCATATATACTTTAGATTGATTTAAAACTTCATTTTTAATTTAAAAGGATCTAGG
TGAAGATCCTTTTTGATAATCTCATGACCAAAATCCCTTAACGTGAGTTTTCGTTCCACTGAGCGTCAGA
CCCCGTAGAAAAGATCAAAGGATCTTCTTGAGATCCTTTTTTTCTGCGCGTAATCTGCTGCTTGCAAACA
AAAAAACCACCGCTACCAGCGGTGGTTTGTTTGCCGGATCAAGAGCTACCAACTCTTTTTCCGAAGGTAA
CTGGCTTCAGCAGAGCGCAGATACCAAATACTGTTCTTCTAGTGTAGCCGTAGTTAGGCCACCACTTCAA
GAACTCTGTAGCACCGCCTACATACCTCGCTCTGCTAATCCTGTTACCAGTGGCTGCTGCCAGTGGCGAT
AAGTCGTGTCTTACCGGGTTGGACTCAAGACGATAGTTACCGGATAAGGCGCAGCGGTCGGGCTGAACGG
GGGGTTCGTGCACACAGCCCAGCTTGGAGCGAACGACCTACACCGAACTGAGATACCTACAGCGTGAGCT
ATGAGAAAGCGCCACGCTTCCCGAAGGGAGAAAGGCGGACAGGTATCCGGTAAGCGGCAGGGTCGGAACA
GGAGAGCGCACGAGGGAGCTTCCAGGGGGAAACGCCTGGTATCTTTATAGTCCTGTCGGGTTTCGCCACC
TCTGACTTGAGCGTCGATTTTTGTGATGCTCGTCAGGGGGGCGGAGCCTATGGAAAAACGCCAGCAACGC
GGCCTTTTTACGGTTCCTGGCCTTTTGCTGGCCTTTTGCTCACATGTTCTTTCCTGCGTTATCCCCTGAT
TCTGTGGATAACCGTATTACCGCCTTTGAGTGAGCTGATACCGCTCGCCGCAGCCGAACGACCGAGCGCA
GCGAGTCAGTGAGCGAGGAAGCGGAAGAGCGCCCAATACGCAAACCGCCTCTCCCCGCGCGTTGGCCGAT
TCATTAATGCAG
Features (pLannotate 1.2.2; 16 found; start..end, strand, type, name):
     20..38      +  promoter       T7 promoter: promoter for bacteriophage T7 RNA polymerase
     70..92      +  RBS            RBS: efficient ribosome binding site from bacteriophage T7 gene 10 (Olins and Rangwala, 1989)
    112..132     +  CDS            capTEV™ (fragment): composite tag for in vivo biotinylation, TEV protease cleavage, and 6xHis tagging
    133..165     +  CDS            T7 tag (gene 10 leader): leader peptide from bacteriophage T7 gene 10 promotes efficient translation in E. coli
    169..192     +  CDS            Xpress™ tag: Xpress™ epitope tag, including an enterokinase recognition and cleavage site
    301..1008    +  CDS            ECFP: ECFP is a basic (constitutively fluorescent) cyan fluorescent protein published in 1996, derived from Aequorea victoria. It has low acid sensitivity.
   1006..1734    +  CDS            gltI (fragment): GLTI_ECOLI - Also known as ybeJ, yzzK. Experimental evidence at protein level: Swiss-Prot protein existence level 1. Part of the ABC transporter complex GltIJKL involved in glutamate and aspartate uptake. Binds to both glutamate and aspartate. From Escherichia coli (strain K12).
   1747..2466    +  CDS            Venus: yellow fluorescent protein (YFP) with fast and efficient maturation (Nagai et al., 2002) mammalian codon-optimized
   2479..2528    +  CDS            SET1 (fragment): solubility-enhancement tag derived from T7 phage gene 10B
   2536..2583    +  terminator     T7 terminator: transcription terminator for bacteriophage T7 RNA polymerase
   2609..2675    +  CDS            lacZα (fragment): LacZα fragment of β-galactosidase; lacZ fragment
   2680..3108    +  rep_origin     f1 ori (sequence partly withheld): f1 bacteriophage origin of replication; arrow indicates direction of (+) strand synthesis
   3161..3265    +  promoter       AmpR promoter: bla
   3266..4126    +  CDS            AmpR: β-lactamase; bla; confers resistance to ampicillin, carbenicillin, and related antibiotics
   4297..4885    +  rep_origin     ori: high-copy-number ColE1/pMB1/pBR322/pUC origin of replication
   5068..5121    +  CDS            lacI (fragment): lac repressor; lacI; The lac repressor binds to the lac operator to inhibit transcription in E. coli. This inhibition can be relieved by adding lactose or isopropyl-β-D-thiogalactopyranoside (IPTG).
