[The description below was written by a language model from this plasmid's Addgene catalogue record and pLannotate feature annotations shown in this document.]
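Description:
pRSET FLIPE intramol-1u is a bacterial expression plasmid built on the pRSET-B backbone that encodes a genetically encoded FRET sensor for glutamate. It replicates in E. coli from a high-copy ColE1/pUC-type origin, is selected with ampicillin through the bla (AmpR) gene, and also carries an f1 origin that permits single-stranded DNA production. The annotated sequence is 5,121 nt, broadly consistent with the stated backbone of about 2.9 kb plus an insert of about 2.4 kb cloned between BamHI and HindIII sites.

Expression is driven by a T7 promoter with the phage gene 10 ribosome binding site and ends at a T7 terminator, so production requires a host supplying T7 RNA polymerase. The open reading frame begins with the pRSET leader: a His-tag-containing segment (annotated as a capTEV fragment), the T7 gene 10 leader and the Xpress epitope with its enterokinase site, which allow affinity purification and detection. The sensor itself is based on the E. coli periplasmic glutamate/aspartate binding protein gltI (ybeJ). According to the catalogue, ECFP is inserted within the binding protein rather than fused to its terminus, hence "intramolecular", and a yellow fluorescent protein is fused at the C terminus. The feature table shows ECFP followed directly by a large gltI fragment; roughly 100 nt upstream of ECFP is unannotated and may hold the N-terminal part of gltI, though the record does not confirm this. The yellow acceptor is listed as EYFP in the catalogue but annotated as Venus. Ligand-induced conformational change in the binding protein would alter energy transfer between the two fluorophores. The associated publication describes semirational engineering of a family of metabolite sensors, and this construct is suited to producing purified sensor protein for in vitro characterisation.
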