Addgene plasmid #13549: pRSET FLIPE intramol-1u
Depositing lab: Wolf Frommer. Depositing organization: Carnegie Institution for Science. Publication: Construction and optimization of a family of genetically encoded metabolite sensors by semirational protein engineering. Deuschle K, Okumoto S, Fehr M, Looger LL, Kozhukh L, Frommer WB. Protein Sci. 2005 Sep . 14(9):2304-14. 10.1110/ps.051508105 PubMed 16131659.
Backbone
  Vector backbone: pRSET-B
  Backbone size w/o insert (bp): 2897
  Vector type: Bacterial Expression
Growth in bacteria
  Bacterial resistance: Ampicillin, 100 μg/mL
  Growth temperature: 37°C
  Growth strain: DH5alpha
  Copy number: High Copy
Gene/Insert
  Gene/Insert name: FLIP-E intramol WT (alt names: ybeJ with ECFP insert; Glutamate/aspartate binding protein; gltI)
  Species: E. coli
  Insert size (bp): 2400
  Mutation: ECFP insert in binding protein
  GenBank ID: NP_415188
  Entrez Gene: gltI (a.k.a. b0655, ECK0648, JW5092, ybeJ, yzzK)
  Tag / fusion protein: EYFP (C terminal on insert)
  Cloning method: Restriction Enzyme; 5′ cloning site BamHI (not destroyed); 3′ cloning site HindIII (not destroyed)
  Sequencing primers: 5′ N/A
Terms and licenses: Academic/Nonprofit Terms; Industry Terms: Not Available to Industry
Depositor comments: For more information, see http://carnegiedpb.stanford.edu/research/frommer/nanosensors/index.html
How to cite: pRSET FLIPE intramol-1u was a gift from Wolf Frommer (Addgene plasmid # 13549 ; http://n2t.net/addgene:13549 ; RRID:Addgene_13549)
