>Addgene plasmid #13549 | pRSET FLIPE intramol-1u | addgene partial sequence | sequence record 19373 | 13549 with FLIPe
GGTGTCNTCCNTCAGCTTTTTGAACTGCGGATCATCTTTACGCAACATACAACCGTAGGCCTCCTGAGAC
TGCGGCTTGCCGACGATTTCCCAGTTGTCTGGTTTCTTCGCTTTCGCACGTTCACCGGCCAGCAGAGCGT
CATCCATCATAAAGGCAACGGCACGACCGCTTTCCAGGGTGCGGAAAGAGTCACCGTGATCTTTGGCGCT
GATGATGCGCATATTCATTTTTTGCTCTTCATTCAGTTTGTTGAGCAAAACTTCAGAGGTAGTGCCGGAA
GTGACGACTACGGCTTTGTCTTTCAGGTTGGCAAAATCTTTGATATCGCCACCCTTTTTGGTCAACAGGC
GCGTACCGACCACGAAAATAGTGTCAGAGAAAGCCGCCTGTTTTTGGCGTTCGACGTTGTTGGTGGTAGA
ACCACATTCAAAATCGAAAGTGCCGTTTTGCAGCAGTGGAATACGGTTTTGTGAGGTAATCGGAATCAGT
TTTACCTGCAAGTCCGGTTTGTTGAGTTTCTTTTTCACTGCTTCAACAATGGCGTTGGAGTAATCCTGCG
AGTAACCCACCACTTTTTGGTTGCTACCGAGAGTGATCCCGGCGGCGGTCACGAACTCCAGCAGG
